Addgene plasmid #156984: pD649-HAsp-LEPR-Fc(DAPA)-AviTag-6xHis
Purpose: Mammalian expression of cell-surface protein extracellular domain fused to Fc(DAPA)-Avi-6xHis. Protein is secreted from cells.
Depositing lab: Chris Garcia. Depositing organization: Stanford University. Publication: A Human IgSF Cell-Surface Interactome Reveals a Complex Network of Protein-Protein Interactions. Wojtowicz WM, Vielmetter J, Fernandes RA, Siepe DH, Eastman CL, Chisholm GB, Cox S, Klock H, Anderson PW, Rue SM, Miller JJ, Glaser SM, Bragstad ML, Vance J, Lam AW, Lesley SA, Zinn K, Garcia KC. Cell. 2020 Aug 20;182(4):1027-1043.e17. doi: 10.1016/j.cell.2020.07.025. PubMed 32822567.
Backbone
  Vector backbone: pD649
  Backbone size w/o insert (bp): 6106
  Vector type: Mammalian Expression
Growth in bacteria
  Bacterial resistance: Ampicillin, 100 μg/mL
  Growth temperature: 37°C
  Growth strain: DH5alpha
  Copy number: High Copy
Gene/Insert
  Gene/Insert name: LEPR
  Species: H. sapiens (human)
  Insert size (bp): 2454
  Mutation: Fc region of human IgG contains D265A and P329A mutations (DAPA)
  Entrez Gene: LEPR (a.k.a. CD295, LEP-R, LEPRD, OB-R, OBR)
  Promoter: CMV/SP6
  Tag / fusion protein: Fc(DAPA)-AviTag-6xHis (C terminal on backbone)
  Cloning method: Restriction Enzyme; 5′ cloning site GCGGCCGC (not destroyed); 3′ cloning site GGCGCGCC (not destroyed)
  Sequencing primers: 5′ ATTTAGGTGACACTATAG; 3′ CACGTACCAGTTGAACTTCACC
Resource information
  A portion of this plasmid was derived from a plasmid made by: synthesis by ThermoFisher
Terms and licenses: Academic/Nonprofit Terms; Industry Terms: Not Available to Industry
Depositor comments: Some plasmids in this collection may have an IS4-like element ISVsa5 family transposase upstream of the CMV promoter.
How to cite: pD649-HAsp-LEPR-Fc(DAPA)-AviTag-6xHis was a gift from Chris Garcia (Addgene plasmid # 156984 ; http://n2t.net/addgene:156984 ; RRID:Addgene_156984)
