[The description below was written by a language model from this plasmid's Addgene catalogue record and pLannotate feature annotations shown in this document.]
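Description:
pD649-HAsp-LEPR-Fc(DAPA)-AviTag-6xHis is a mammalian expression plasmid of about 8.6 kb, built on the pD649 backbone, for producing the extracellular domain of the human leptin receptor (LEPR) as a secreted Fc fusion protein. It is propagated in E. coli as a high-copy plasmid through a ColE1/pUC-type origin and is selected with ampicillin via the β-lactamase gene. The feature table also shows an SV40 early/EM7 promoter pair driving a puromycin N-acetyltransferase gene, followed by an SV40 polyadenylation signal. This cassette could support puromycin selection in mammalian cells, although the catalogue entry does not list a mammalian marker. Several short annotated fragments (KanR, lacZα, ble, f1 ori, rrnB T2) appear to be backbone remnants rather than functional elements.

The expression cassette uses the CMV immediate-early enhancer and promoter with a portion of CMV intron A. An SP6 promoter follows, which can serve for in vitro transcription or as a sequencing primer site. The open reading frame begins with a secretion signal, named HAsp in the plasmid name and annotated by the software as resembling an immunoglobulin heavy-chain leader. The LEPR ectodomain comes next, cloned between retained restriction sites. It is fused to a human IgG1 Fc carrying the D265A and P329A (DAPA) substitutions, which are generally used to reduce Fc effector interactions. A C-terminal AviTag allows site-specific biotinylation by BirA, and a 6xHis tag allows metal-affinity purification; these two tags are recorded in the catalogue fields but not annotated in the feature table. A bGH polyadenylation signal ends the transcript.

The plasmid belongs to a collection made for screening protein–protein interactions among human cell-surface proteins. The depositor notes that some plasmids in the set may carry an IS4-like transposase insertion upstream of the CMV promoter; none is annotated in this feature table.
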