Features (pLannotate 1.2.2; 21 found; start..end, strand, type, name):
    119..143     -  CDS            KanR (fragment): aminoglycoside phosphotransferase; aph(3')-Ia; confers resistance to kanamycin
    254..842     +  rep_origin     ori: high-copy-number ColE1/pMB1/pBR322/pUC origin of replication
   1067..1084    +  terminator     rrnB T2 terminator (fragment): transcription terminator T2 from the E. coli rrnB gene
   1109..1128    -  CDS            lacZα (fragment): LacZα fragment of β-galactosidase; lacZ fragment
   1584..1600    +  protein_bind   lac operator: The lac repressor binds to the lac operator to inhibit transcription in E. coli. This inhibition can be relieved by adding lactose or isopropyl-β-D-thiogalactopyranoside (IPTG). lac repressor encoded by lacI
   1843..2146    +  enhancer       CMV enhancer: human cytomegalovirus immediate early enhancer
   2147..2350    +  promoter       CMV promoter: human cytomegalovirus (CMV) immediate early promoter
   2486..2529    +  intron         CMV intron (fragment): modified intron A from human cytomegalovirus
   2581..2599    +  promoter       SP6 promoter: promoter for bacteriophage SP6 RNA polymerase
   2603..2640    +  CDS            IgH signal sequence (fragment): signal sequence from the mouse immunoglobulin heavy chain variable region
   2722..5202    +  CDS            LEPR (fragment): LEPR_HUMAN - Also known as DB, OBR. Experimental evidence at protein level: Swiss-Prot protein existence level 1. [Isoform E]: Antagonizes Isoform A and isoform B-mediated LEP binding and endocytosis. From Homo sapiens (Human).
   5218..5895    +  CDS            IGHG1 (fragment): IGHG1_HUMAN - Experimental evidence at protein level: Swiss-Prot protein existence level 1. Constant region of immunoglobulin heavy chains. Immunoglobulins, also known as antibodies, are membrane-bound or secreted glycoproteins produced by B lymphocytes. In the recognition phase of humoral immunity, the membrane-bound immunoglobulins serve as receptors which, upon binding of a specific antigen, trigger the clonal expansion and differentiation of B lymphocytes into immunoglobulins- secreting plasma cells. Secreted immunoglobulins mediate the effector phase of humoral immunity, which results in
   6110..6221    +  polyA_signal   bGH poly(A) signal: bovine growth hormone polyadenylation signal
   6222..6330    +  rep_origin     f1 ori (fragment): f1 bacteriophage origin of replication; arrow indicates direction of (+) strand synthesis
   6344..6673    +  promoter       SV40 promoter: SV40 enhancer and early promoter
   6721..6768    +  promoter       EM7 promoter: synthetic bacterial promoter&nbsp
   6787..7386    +  CDS            PuroR (fragment): puromycin N-acetyltransferase; pac from Streptomyces; confers resistance to puromycin
   7396..7521    +  CDS            ble (fragment): BLE_KLEPN - Experimental evidence at protein level: Swiss-Prot protein existence level 1. Binding protein with a strong affinity to the bleomycin family of antibiotics. Binds to CL990; an antimitotic-antibiotic compound. From Klebsiella pneumoniae.
   7516..7637    +  polyA_signal   SV40 poly(A) signal: SV40 polyadenylation signal
   7690..8550    -  CDS            AmpR: β-lactamase; bla; confers resistance to ampicillin, carbenicillin, and related antibiotics
   8553..89      -  promoter       AmpR promoter (fragment) (across the origin): bla
>Addgene plasmid #156984 | pD649-HAsp-LEPR-Fc(DAPA)-AviTag-6xHis | depositor full sequence | sequence record 303077 | Full Sequence
TTTCAATATTATTGAAGCATTTATCAGGGTTATTGTCTCATGAGCGGATACATATTTGAATGTATTTAGA
AAAATAAACAAATAGGGGTCAGTGTTACAACCAATTAACCAATTCTGAACATTATCGCGAGCCCATTTAT
ACCTGAATATGGCTCATAACACCCCTTGCTCATGACCAAAATCCCTTAACGTGAGTTACGCGCGCGTCGT
TCCACTGAGCGTCAGACCCCGTAGAAAAGATCAAAGGATCTTCTTGAGATCCTTTTTTTCTGCGCGTAAT
CTGCTGCTTGCAAACAAAAAAACCACCGCTACCAGCGGTGGTTTGTTTGCCGGATCAAGAGCTACCAACT
CTTTTTCCGAAGGTAACTGGCTTCAGCAGAGCGCAGATACCAAATACTGTTCTTCTAGTGTAGCCGTAGT
TAGCCCACCACTTCAAGAACTCTGTAGCACCGCCTACATACCTCGCTCTGCTAATCCTGTTACCAGTGGC
TGCTGCCAGTGGCGATAAGTCGTGTCTTACCGGGTTGGACTCAAGACGATAGTTACCGGATAAGGCGCAG
CGGTCGGGCTGAACGGGGGGTTCGTGCACACAGCCCAGCTTGGAGCGAACGACCTACACCGAACTGAGAT
ACCTACAGCGTGAGCTATGAGAAAGCGCCACGCTTCCCGAAGGGAGAAAGGCGGACAGGTATCCGGTAAG
CGGCAGGGTCGGAACAGGAGAGCGCACGAGGGAGCTTCCAGGGGGAAACGCCTGGTATCTTTATAGTCCT
GTCGGGTTTCGCCACCTCTGACTTGAGCGTCGATTTTTGTGATGCTCGTCAGGGGGGCGGAGCCTATGGA
AAAACGCCAGCAACGCGGCCTTTTTACGGTTCCTGGCCTTTTGCTGGCCTTTTGCTCACATGTTCTTTCC
TGCGTTATCCCCTGATTCTGTGGATAACCGTATTACCGCCTTTGAGTGAGCTGATACCGCTCGCCGCAGC
CGAACGACCGAGCGCAGCGAGTCAGTGAGCGAGGAAGCGGAAGGCGAGAGTAGGGAACTGCCAGGCATCA
AACTAAGCAGAAGGCCCCTGACGGATGGCCTTTTTGCGTTTCTACAAACTCTTTCTGTGTTGTAAAACGA
CGGCCAGTCTTAAGCTCGGGCCCCCTGGGCGGTTCTGATAACGAGTAATCGTTAATCCGCAAATAACGTA
AAAACCCGCTTCGGCGGGTTTTTTTATGGGGGGAGTTTAGGGAAAGAGCATTTGTCAGAATATTTAAGGG
CGCCTGTCACTTTGCTTGATATATGAGAATTATTTAACCTTATAAATGAGAAAAAAGCAACGCACTTTAA
ATAAGATACGTTGCTTTTTCGATTGATGAACACCTATAATTAAACTATTCATCTATTATTTATGATTTTT
TGTATATACAATATTTCTAGTTTGTTAAAGAGAATTAAGAAAATAAATCTCGAAAATAATAAAGGGAAAA
TCAGTTTTTGATATCAAAATTATACATGTCAACGATAATACAAAATATAATACAAACTATAAGATGTTAT
CAGTATTTATTATCATTTAGAATAAATTTTGTGTCGCCCTTAATTGTGAGCGGATAACAATTACGAGCTT
CATGCACAGTGGCGTTGACTCAATATTGGCCATTAGCCATATTATTCATTGGTTATATAGCATAAATCAA
TATTGGCTATTGGCCATTGCATACGTTGTATCTATATCATAATATGTACATTTATATTGGCTCATGTCCA
ATATGACCGCCATGTTGGCATTGATTATTGACTAGTTATTAATAGTAATCAATTACGGGGTCATTAGTTC
ATAGCCCATATATGGAGTTCCGCGTTACATAACTTACGGTAAATGGCCCGCCTGGCTGACCGCCCAACGA
CCCCCGCCCATTGACGTCAATAATGACGTATGTTCCCATAGTAACGCCAATAGGGACTTTCCATTGACGT
CAATGGGTGGAGTATTTACGGTAAACTGCCCACTTGGCAGTACATCAAGTGTATCATATGCCAAGTACGC
CCCCTATTGACGTCAATGACGGTAAATGGCCCGCCTGGCATTATGCCCAGTACATGACCTTATGGGACTT
TCCTACTTGGCAGTACATCTACGTATTAGTCATCGCTATTACCATGGTGATGCGGTTTTGGCAGTACATC
AATGGGCGTGGATAGCGGTTTGACTCACGGGGATTTCCAAGTCTCCACCCCATTGACGTCAATGGGAGTT
TGTTTTGGCACCAAAATCAACGGGACTTTCCAAAATGTCGTAACAACTCCGCCCCATTGACGCAAATGGG
CGGTAGGCGTGTACGGTGGGAGGTCTATATAAGCAGAGCTCGTTTAGTGAACCGTCAGATCGCCTGGAGA
CGCCATCCACGCTGTTTTGACCTCCATAGAAGACACCGGGACCGATCCAGCCTCCGCGGCCGGGAACGGT
GCATTGGAACGCGGATTCCCCGTGCCAAGAGTGACGTAAGTACCGCCTATAGAGTCTATAGGCCCACCCC
CTTGGCTTCGTTAGAACGCGGCTACAATTAATACATAACCTTATGTATCATACACATACGATTTAGGTGA
CACTATAGAATAACATCCACTTTGCCTTTCTCTCCACAGGTGTCCACTCCCAGGTCCAACTGCACCTCGG
TTCTATCGAAAACGCGCCTGCTAGCGCCACCATGAAGACCATCATTGCCCTGAGCTACATCTTCTGCCTG
GTGTTCGCTGCGGCCGCCTTTAATCTGAGCTACCCCATCACACCCTGGCGGTTCAAGCTGAGCTGCATGC
CTCCTAACTCTACCTACGACTACTTCCTGCTGCCTGCCGGCCTGAGCAAGAACACCAGCAATAGCAACGG
CCACTACGAGACAGCCGTGGAACCCAAGTTCAACAGCAGCGGCACCCACTTCAGCAACCTGTCCAAGACC
ACCTTCCACTGCTGCTTCAGATCCGAGCAGGACCGGAATTGCAGCCTGTGCGCCGATAACATCGAGGGCA
AGACCTTCGTGTCCACCGTGAACAGCCTGGTGTTCCAGCAGATCGACGCCAACTGGAATATCCAGTGCTG
GCTGAAGGGCGACCTGAAGCTGTTCATCTGCTACGTGGAAAGCCTGTTCAAGAACCTCTTCCGGAACTAC
AACTACAAGGTCCACCTCCTGTACGTGCTGCCCGAGGTGCTGGAAGATTCTCCACTGGTGCCTCAGAAAG
GCAGCTTCCAGATGGTGCACTGCAACTGCAGCGTGCACGAGTGCTGCGAATGTCTGGTGCCTGTGCCTAC
CGCCAAGCTGAACGATACCCTGCTGATGTGCCTGAAGATCACCTCTGGCGGCGTGATCTTTCAGAGCCCT
CTGATGAGCGTGCAGCCCATCAACATGGTCAAGCCCGATCCTCCACTGGGACTGCACATGGAAATCACCG
ACGACGGCAATCTGAAGATCTCTTGGAGCAGCCCTCCTCTGGTGCCCTTTCCACTGCAATACCAAGTGAA
GTACAGCGAGAACAGCACCACCGTGATCCGCGAGGCCGATAAGATCGTGTCTGCCACAAGCCTGCTGGTG
GACTCTATCCTGCCTGGCAGCAGCTACGAGGTGCAAGTGCGGGGCAAAAGACTGGACGGCCCTGGCATTT
GGAGCGATTGGAGCACCCCTAGAGTGTTCACGACCCAGGACGTGATCTACTTCCCACCTAAGATCCTGAC
CAGCGTGGGCAGCAACGTGTCCTTTCACTGCATCTACAAGAAAGAGAACAAGATCGTCCCCAGCAAAGAA
ATCGTGTGGTGGATGAACCTGGCCGAGAAGATCCCTCAGAGCCAGTACGACGTGGTGTCCGACCACGTGT
CCAAAGTGACCTTCTTCAACCTGAACGAGACAAAGCCCAGAGGCAAGTTCACCTACGACGCCGTGTACTG
CTGCAACGAGCACGAATGCCACCACAGATACGCCGAGCTGTACGTGATCGACGTGAACATCAACATCAGC
TGCGAGACAGACGGCTACCTGACCAAGATGACCTGCCGGTGGTCTACCAGCACCATCCAGTCTCTGGCCG
AGTCTACCCTGCAGCTGAGATACCACAGAAGCAGCCTGTACTGCAGCGACATCCCCAGCATTCACCCCAT
CAGCGAGCCCAAGGATTGCTACCTGCAGAGCGACGGCTTCTACGAGTGTATCTTTCAGCCCATCTTTCTG
CTGAGCGGCTACACCATGTGGATCAGAATCAACCACAGCCTGGGCAGCCTGGACTCCCCTCCTACATGTG
TGCTGCCTGACAGCGTCGTGAAGCCTCTGCCTCCATCTTCTGTGAAGGCCGAGATCACCATCAATATCGG
CCTGCTGAAGATTAGCTGGGAGAAGCCTGTGTTCCCCGAGAACAACCTGCAGTTCCAGATCAGATACGGC
CTGTCCGGCAAAGAGGTCCAGTGGAAGATGTACGAGGTGTACGACGCCAAGAGCAAGAGCGTGTCACTGC
CCGTGCCTGATCTGTGTGCCGTGTATGCAGTGCAAGTCCGGTGCAAGCGGCTGGATGGACTCGGCTACTG
GTCCAACTGGTCTAACCCTGCCTACACCGTGGTCATGGACATCAAGGTGCCCATGAGAGGCCCTGAGTTC
TGGCGGATCATCAACGGCGACACCATGAAGAAAGAAAAGAACGTGACCCTGCTGTGGAAGCCCCTGATGA
AGAACGACTCCCTGTGCTCCGTGCAGAGATACGTGATCAACCACCACACCAGCTGCAATGGAACTTGGAG
CGAGGACGTGGGCAACCACACCAAGTTTACCTTTCTGTGGACCGAGCAGGCCCACACCGTGACTGTGCTG
GCCATCAATTCTATCGGCGCCAGCGTGGCCAACTTCAATCTGACCTTCAGCTGGCCCATGAGCAAAGTGA
ACATCGTGCAGAGCCTGAGCGCCTATCCTCTGAACAGCAGCTGCGTGATCGTGTCCTGGATTCTGAGCCC
CAGCGACTACAAGCTGATGTACTTCATCATCGAGTGGAAGAACCTGAATGAGGACGGCGAGATCAAGTGG
CTGCGGATCAGCTCCAGCGTGAAGAAGTACTACATCCACGACCACTTCATCCCCATCGAGAAGTACCAGT
TCTCTCTGTACCCCATCTTTATGGAAGGCGTGGGCAAGCCCAAGATCATCAATAGCTTCACCCAGGATGA
TATTGAGAAGCACCAGTCCGATGGCGCGCCGGGCGGCGACAAGACCCACACCTGCCCCCCCTGCCCAGCT
CCAGAACTGCTGGGAGGGCCTTCCGTGTTCCTGTTCCCCCCCAAGCCCAAGGACACCCTGATGATCAGCA
GGACCCCCGAGGTGACCTGCGTGGTGGTGGCCGTGTCCCACGAGGACCCAGAGGTGAAGTTCAACTGGTA
CGTGGACGGCGTGGAGGTGCACAACGCCAAGACCAAGCCCAGAGAGGAGCAGTACAACAGCACCTACAGG
GTGGTGTCCGTGCTGACCGTGCTGCACCAGGACTGGCTGAACGGCAAAGAATACAAGTGCAAAGTCTCCA
ACAAGGCCCTGGCTGCCCCAATCGAAAAGACAATCAGCAAGGCCAAGGGCCAGCCACGGGAGCCCCAGGT
GTACACCCTGCCCCCCAGCCGGGAGGAGATGACCAAGAACCAGGTGTCCCTGACCTGTCTGGTGAAGGGC
TTCTACCCCAGCGATATCGCCGTGGAGTGGGAGAGCAACGGCCAGCCCGAGAACAACTACAAGACCACCC
CCCCAGTGCTGGACAGCGACGGCAGCTTCTTCCTGTACAGCAAGCTGACCGTGGACAAGTCCAGGTGGCA
GCAGGGCAACGTGTTCAGCTGCAGCGTGATGCACGAGGCCCTGCACAACCACTACACCCAGAAGTCCCTG
AGCCTGAGCCCCGGCGGCAGCGGTCTTAATGATATTTTCGAGGCTCAGAAGATTGAGTGGCATGAACACC
ACCACCATCACCACTAAGGCCGGCCTGTAGTCACTGGCACAACGCGTTACCCGGTAAGCCAATCGGGTAT
ACACGGTCGTCATACTGCAGACAGGGTTCTTCTACTTTGCAAGATAGTCTTGAGTAGTAAAATAAATAGA
TAGAGAAAATCAGCCTCGACTGTGCCTTCTAGTTGCCAGCCATCTGTTGTTTGCCCCTCCCCCGTGCCTT
CCTTGACCCTGGAAGGTGCCACTCCCACTGTCCTTTCCTAATAAAATGAGGAAATTGCATCACAACACTC
AACCCTATCTCGGTCTATTCTTTTGATTTATAAGGGATTTTGCCGATTTCGGCCTATTGGTTAAAAAATG
AGCTGATTTAACAAAAATTTAACGCGAATTAATTCTGTGGAATGTGTGTCAGTTAGGGTGTGGAAAGTCC
CCAGGCTCCCCAGCAGGCAGAAGTATGCAAAGCATGCATCTCAATTAGTCAGCAACCAGGTGTGGAAAGT
CCCCAGGCTCCCCAGCAGGCAGAAGTATGCAAAGCATGCATCTCAATTAGTCAGCAACCATAGTCCCGCC
CCTAACTCCGCCCATCCCGCCCCTAACTCCGCCCAGTTCCGCCCATTCTCCGCCCCATGGCTGACTAATT
TTTTTTATTTATGCAGAGGCCGAGGCCGCCTCTGCCTCTGAGCTATTCCAGAAGTAGTGAGGAGGCTTTT
TTGGAGGCCTAGGCTTTTGCAAAAAGCTCCCGGGAGCTTGTATATCCATTTTCGGATCTGATCAGCACGT
GTTGACAATTAATCATCGGCATAGTATATCGGCATAGTATAATACGACAAGGTGAGGAACTAAACCATGA
CCGAGTACAAGCCCACGGTGCGCCTCGCCACCCGCGACGACGTCCCCAGGGCCGTACGCACCCTCGCCGC
CGCGTTCGCCGACTACCCCGCCACGCGCCACACCGTCGATCCGGACCGCCACATCGAGCGGGTCACCGAG
CTGCAAGAACTCTTCCTCACGCGCGTCGGGCTCGACATCGGCAAGGTGTGGGTCGCGGACGACGGCGCCG
CGGTGGCGGTCTGGACCACGCCGGAGAGCGTCGAAGCGGGGGCGGTGTTCGCCGAGATCGGCCCGCGCAT
GGCCGAGTTGAGCGGTTCCCGGCTGGCCGCGCAGCAACAGATGGAAGGCCTCCTGGCGCCGCACCGGCCC
AAGGAGCCCGCGTGGTTCCTGGCCACCGTCGGCGTCTCGCCCGACCACCAGGGCAAGGGTCTGGGCAGCG
CCGTCGTGCTCCCCGGAGTGGAGGCGGCCGAGCGCGCCGGGGTGCCCGCCTTCCTGGAGACATCCGCGCC
CCGCAACCTCCCCTTCTACGAGCGGCTCGGCTTCACCGTCACCGCCGACGTCGAGGTGCCCGAAGGACCG
CGCACCTGGTGCATGACCCGCAAGCCCGGTGCCTGACACGTGCTACGAGATTTCGATTCCACCGCCGCCT
TCTATGAAAGGTTGGGCTTCGGAATCGTTTTCCGGGACGCCGGCTGGATGATCCTCCAGCGCGGGGATCT
CATGCTGGAGTTCTTCGCCCACCCCAACTTGTTTATTGCAGCTTATAATGGTTACAAATAAAGCAATAGC
ATCACAAATTTCACAAATAAAGCATTTTTTTCACTGCATTCTAGTTGTGGTTTGTCCAAACTCATCAATG
TATCTTATCATGTCTGTATACCGTCGACCTCTAGCTAGAGCTTGGCGTAATCATGGTCATTACCAATGCT
TAATCAGTGAGGCACCTATCTCAGCGATCTGTCTATTTCGTTCATCCATAGTTGCCTGACTCCCCGTCGT
GTAGATAACTACGATACGGGAGGGCTTACCATCTGGCCCCAGCGCTGCGATGATACCGCGAGAACCACGC
TCACCGGCTCCGGATTTATCAGCAATAAACCAGCCAGCCGGAAGGGCCGAGCGCAGAAGTGGTCCTGCAA
CTTTATCCGCCTCCATCCAGTCTATTAATTGTTGCCGGGAAGCTAGAGTAAGTAGTTCGCCAGTTAATAG
TTTGCGCAACGTTGTTGCCATCGCTACAGGCATCGTGGTGTCACGCTCGTCGTTTGGTATGGCTTCATTC
AGCTCCGGTTCCCAACGATCAAGGCGAGTTACATGATCCCCCATGTTGTGCAAAAAAGCGGTTAGCTCCT
TCGGTCCTCCGATCGTTGTCAGAAGTAAGTTGGCCGCAGTGTTATCACTCATGGTTATGGCAGCACTGCA
TAATTCTCTTACTGTCATGCCATCCGTAAGATGCTTTTCTGTGACTGGTGAGTACTCAACCAAGTCATTC
TGAGAATAGTGTATGCGGCGACCGAGTTGCTCTTGCCCGGCGTCAATACGGGATAATACCGCGCCACATA
GCAGAACTTTAAAAGTGCTCATCATTGGAAAACGTTCTTCGGGGCGAAAACTCTCAAGGATCTTACCGCT
GTTGAGATCCAGTTCGATGTAACCCACTCGTGCACCCAACTGATCTTCAGCATCTTTTACTTTCACCAGC
GTTTCTGGGTGAGCAAAAACAGGAAGGCAAAATGCCGCAAAAAAGGGAATAAGGGCGACACGGAAATGTT
GAATACTCATATTCTTCCTT
