>Addgene plasmid #156984 | pD649-HAsp-LEPR-Fc(DAPA)-AviTag-6xHis | depositor partial sequence | sequence record 303078 | insert (extracellular domain)
TTTAATCTGAGCTACCCCATCACACCCTGGCGGTTCAAGCTGAGCTGCATGCCTCCTAACTCTACCTACG
ACTACTTCCTGCTGCCTGCCGGCCTGAGCAAGAACACCAGCAATAGCAACGGCCACTACGAGACAGCCGT
GGAACCCAAGTTCAACAGCAGCGGCACCCACTTCAGCAACCTGTCCAAGACCACCTTCCACTGCTGCTTC
AGATCCGAGCAGGACCGGAATTGCAGCCTGTGCGCCGATAACATCGAGGGCAAGACCTTCGTGTCCACCG
TGAACAGCCTGGTGTTCCAGCAGATCGACGCCAACTGGAATATCCAGTGCTGGCTGAAGGGCGACCTGAA
GCTGTTCATCTGCTACGTGGAAAGCCTGTTCAAGAACCTCTTCCGGAACTACAACTACAAGGTCCACCTC
CTGTACGTGCTGCCCGAGGTGCTGGAAGATTCTCCACTGGTGCCTCAGAAAGGCAGCTTCCAGATGGTGC
ACTGCAACTGCAGCGTGCACGAGTGCTGCGAATGTCTGGTGCCTGTGCCTACCGCCAAGCTGAACGATAC
CCTGCTGATGTGCCTGAAGATCACCTCTGGCGGCGTGATCTTTCAGAGCCCTCTGATGAGCGTGCAGCCC
ATCAACATGGTCAAGCCCGATCCTCCACTGGGACTGCACATGGAAATCACCGACGACGGCAATCTGAAGA
TCTCTTGGAGCAGCCCTCCTCTGGTGCCCTTTCCACTGCAATACCAAGTGAAGTACAGCGAGAACAGCAC
CACCGTGATCCGCGAGGCCGATAAGATCGTGTCTGCCACAAGCCTGCTGGTGGACTCTATCCTGCCTGGC
AGCAGCTACGAGGTGCAAGTGCGGGGCAAAAGACTGGACGGCCCTGGCATTTGGAGCGATTGGAGCACCC
CTAGAGTGTTCACGACCCAGGACGTGATCTACTTCCCACCTAAGATCCTGACCAGCGTGGGCAGCAACGT
GTCCTTTCACTGCATCTACAAGAAAGAGAACAAGATCGTCCCCAGCAAAGAAATCGTGTGGTGGATGAAC
CTGGCCGAGAAGATCCCTCAGAGCCAGTACGACGTGGTGTCCGACCACGTGTCCAAAGTGACCTTCTTCA
ACCTGAACGAGACAAAGCCCAGAGGCAAGTTCACCTACGACGCCGTGTACTGCTGCAACGAGCACGAATG
CCACCACAGATACGCCGAGCTGTACGTGATCGACGTGAACATCAACATCAGCTGCGAGACAGACGGCTAC
CTGACCAAGATGACCTGCCGGTGGTCTACCAGCACCATCCAGTCTCTGGCCGAGTCTACCCTGCAGCTGA
GATACCACAGAAGCAGCCTGTACTGCAGCGACATCCCCAGCATTCACCCCATCAGCGAGCCCAAGGATTG
CTACCTGCAGAGCGACGGCTTCTACGAGTGTATCTTTCAGCCCATCTTTCTGCTGAGCGGCTACACCATG
TGGATCAGAATCAACCACAGCCTGGGCAGCCTGGACTCCCCTCCTACATGTGTGCTGCCTGACAGCGTCG
TGAAGCCTCTGCCTCCATCTTCTGTGAAGGCCGAGATCACCATCAATATCGGCCTGCTGAAGATTAGCTG
GGAGAAGCCTGTGTTCCCCGAGAACAACCTGCAGTTCCAGATCAGATACGGCCTGTCCGGCAAAGAGGTC
CAGTGGAAGATGTACGAGGTGTACGACGCCAAGAGCAAGAGCGTGTCACTGCCCGTGCCTGATCTGTGTG
CCGTGTATGCAGTGCAAGTCCGGTGCAAGCGGCTGGATGGACTCGGCTACTGGTCCAACTGGTCTAACCC
TGCCTACACCGTGGTCATGGACATCAAGGTGCCCATGAGAGGCCCTGAGTTCTGGCGGATCATCAACGGC
GACACCATGAAGAAAGAAAAGAACGTGACCCTGCTGTGGAAGCCCCTGATGAAGAACGACTCCCTGTGCT
CCGTGCAGAGATACGTGATCAACCACCACACCAGCTGCAATGGAACTTGGAGCGAGGACGTGGGCAACCA
CACCAAGTTTACCTTTCTGTGGACCGAGCAGGCCCACACCGTGACTGTGCTGGCCATCAATTCTATCGGC
GCCAGCGTGGCCAACTTCAATCTGACCTTCAGCTGGCCCATGAGCAAAGTGAACATCGTGCAGAGCCTGA
GCGCCTATCCTCTGAACAGCAGCTGCGTGATCGTGTCCTGGATTCTGAGCCCCAGCGACTACAAGCTGAT
GTACTTCATCATCGAGTGGAAGAACCTGAATGAGGACGGCGAGATCAAGTGGCTGCGGATCAGCTCCAGC
GTGAAGAAGTACTACATCCACGACCACTTCATCCCCATCGAGAAGTACCAGTTCTCTCTGTACCCCATCT
TTATGGAAGGCGTGGGCAAGCCCAAGATCATCAATAGCTTCACCCAGGATGATATTGAGAAGCACCAGTC
CGAT
